Addgene plasmid #186913: InterTag-3xL
Purpose: Sleeping Beauty transposon system with constitutive bi-directional promoter, one side expressing SpyTag003-sfCherry11 fused to PDGFR through a (GGGGS)3 linker and the other side expressing BFP and puromycin resistance gene
Depositing lab: Taekjip Ha & Allen Liu. Depositing organization: Johns Hopkins University and School of Medicine. Publication: Engineering Functional Membrane-Membrane Interfaces by InterSpy. Moghimianavval H, Patel C, Mohapatra S, Hwang SW, Kayikcioglu T, Bashirzadeh Y, Liu AP, Ha T. Small. 2022 May 26:e2202104. doi: 10.1002/smll.202202104. PubMed 35618485.
Backbone
  Vector backbone: pSBbi-BP
  Vector type: Mammalian Expression
Growth in bacteria
  Bacterial resistance: Ampicillin, 100 μg/mL
  Growth temperature: 37°C
  Growth strain: DH5alpha
  Copy number: High Copy
Gene/Insert
  Gene/Insert name: SpyTag003-sfCherry11-(GGGGS)3-PDGFR
  Species: Synthetic
  Cloning method: Unknown
Terms and licenses: Academic/Nonprofit Terms; Industry Terms: Not Available to Industry
How to cite: InterTag-3xL was a gift from Taekjip Ha & Allen Liu (Addgene plasmid # 186913 ; http://n2t.net/addgene:186913 ; RRID:Addgene_186913)
