[The description below was written by a language model from this plasmid's Addgene catalogue record and pLannotate feature annotations shown in this document.]
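Description:
InterTag-3xL is a mammalian expression plasmid built on the pSBbi-BP backbone, a Sleeping Beauty transposon vector with a constitutive bidirectional promoter. It is maintained in E. coli at high copy through a ColE1/pUC-type origin and selected with ampicillin via the β-lactamase gene. The automated feature table does not annotate the Sleeping Beauty inverted repeats. As a transposon vector, it would normally be supplied together with a Sleeping Beauty transposase so that the cassette integrates stably into the host genome.

On one side of the bidirectional unit, the EF-1α promoter drives a synthetic surface-display fusion terminated by the bGH polyadenylation signal. The fusion begins with a mouse Igκ leader that directs it into the secretory pathway. According to the catalogue entry, this is followed by SpyTag003 and sfCherry11, the small complementing strand of split sfCherry, which is annotated as a short sfCherry fragment. A (GGGGS)3 flexible linker comes next; the two short "Twin-Strep-tag" fragment hits at this position most likely reflect that glycine-serine repeat rather than a real affinity tag. The fusion ends in the PDGFRβ transmembrane domain, which anchors it in the plasma membrane.

The opposite strand carries TagBFP and puromycin N-acetyltransferase, terminated by a rabbit β-globin polyadenylation signal. These allow fluorescent identification and drug selection of integrated cells. The promoter element driving this arm is not annotated in the table.

The construct belongs to the InterSpy system for engineering membrane–membrane interfaces. SpyTag003 displayed on one membrane would bond covalently with a SpyCatcher partner on an apposing membrane, and complementation of the split sfCherry would report formation of the interface. The "3xL" in the name refers to the three-repeat linker length.
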