Features (pLannotate 1.2.2; 18 found; start..end, strand, type, name):
     48..179     +  rep_origin     RSF ori (fragment): Plasmids containing the RSF 1030 origin of replication can be propagated in E. coli cells that contain additional plasmids with compatible origins.
    563..618     -  polyA_signal   β-globin poly(A) signal: rabbit β-globin polyadenylation signal (Gil and Proudfoot, 1987)
    689..769     -  CDS            HBB (fragment): HBB_PONPY - Experimental evidence at transcript level: Swiss-Prot protein existence level 2. Involved in oxygen transport from the lung to the various peripheral tissues. From Pongo pygmaeus (Bornean orangutan).
    783..1382    -  CDS            PuroR: puromycin N-acetyltransferase; pac from Streptomyces alboniger; confers resistance to puromycin
   1449..2147    -  CDS            TagBFP: TagBFP is a basic (constitutively fluorescent) blue fluorescent protein published in 2008, derived from Entacmaea quadricolor. It is reported to be a very rapidly-maturing monomer with very low acid sensitivity.
   2780..3961    +  promoter       EF-1α promoter: strong constitutive promoter for human elongation factor EF-1α
   3991..4053    +  sig_peptide    Igκ leader: leader sequence from mouse immunoglobulin κ light chain
   4123..4176    +  CDS            sfCherry (fragment): sfCherry is a basic (constitutively fluorescent) fluorescent protein published in 2013, derived from Discosoma sp.. It is reported to be a monomer.
   4177..4193    +  CDS            Twin-Strep-tag (fragment): two Strep-Tag®II moieties connected by a linker for enhanced binding to Strep-Tactin®, an engineered form of streptavidin (Schmidt et al., 2013)
   4192..4208    +  CDS            Twin-Strep-tag (fragment): two Strep-Tag®II moieties connected by a linker for enhanced binding to Strep-Tactin®, an engineered form of streptavidin (Schmidt et al., 2013)
   4252..4398    +  CDS            PDGFRβ TM domain: transmembrane domain from platelet derived growth factor receptor beta
   4453..4677    +  polyA_signal   bGH poly(A) signal: bovine growth hormone polyadenylation signal
   4681..4702    +  promoter       SV40 promoter (fragment): SV40 enhancer and early promoter
   5001..5031    +  rep_origin     M13 ori (fragment): M13 bacteriophage origin of replication; arrow indicates direction of (+) strand synthesis
   5032..5082    -  misc_feature   bom (fragment): basis of mobility region from pBR322
   5109..5213    +  promoter       AmpR promoter: bla
   5214..6074    +  CDS            AmpR: β-lactamase; bla; confers resistance to ampicillin, carbenicillin, and related antibiotics
   6245..6833    +  rep_origin     ori: high-copy-number ColE1/pMB1/pBR322/pUC origin of replication
>Addgene plasmid #186913 | InterTag-3xL | addgene full sequence | sequence record 369408 | Addgene NGS Result
AACGCCAGCAACGCGGCCTTTTTACGGTTCCTGGCCTTTTGCTGGCCTTTTGCTCACATGTTCTTTCCTG
CGTTATCCCCTGATTCTGTGGATAACCGTATTACCGCCTTTGAGTGAGCTGATACCGCTCGCCGCAGCCG
AACGACCGAGCGCAGCGAGTCAGTGAGCGAGGAAGCGGATCCCTATACAGTTGAAGTCGGAAGTTTACAT
ACACCTTAGCCAAATACATTTAAACTCACTTTTTCACAATTCCTGACATTTAATCCTAGTAAAAATTCCC
TGTCTTAGGTCAGTTAGGATCACCACTTTATTTTAAGAATGTGAAATATCAGAATAATAGTAGAGAGAAT
GATTCATTTCAGCTTTTATTTCTTTCATCACATTCCCAGTGGGTCAGAAGTTTACATACACTCGACTCCT
CTGCAGAATGCGGCGATGTTTCGGTAAGGGGTCCCGAGTAGCTAGTTCATGGCAGCCAGCATATGGCATA
TGTTGCCAAACTCTAAACCAAATACTCATTCTGATGTTTTAAATGATTTGCCCTCCCATATGTCCTTCCG
AGTGAGAGACACAAAAAATTCCAACACACTATTGCAATGAAAATAAATTTCCTTTATTAGCCAGAAGTCA
GATGCTCAAGGGGCTTCATGATGTCCCCATAATTTTTGGCAGAGGGAAAAAGATCTCAGTGGTATTTGTG
AGCCAGGGCATTGGCCACACCAGCCACCACCTTCTGATAGGCAGCCTGCACCTGAGGAGTGAATTCACGA
CAGGCCTTCGAATCAGGCACCGGGCTTGCGGGTCATGCACCAGGTGCGCGGTCCTTCGGGCACCTCGACG
TCGGCGGTGACGGTGAAGCCGAGCCGCTCGTAGAAGGGGAGGTTGCGGGGCGCGGAGGTCTCCAGGAAGG
CGGGCACCCCGGCGCGCTCGGCCGCCTCCACTCCGGGGAGCACGACGGCGCTGCCCAGACCCTTGCCCTG
GTGGTCGGGCGAGACGCCGACGGTGGCCAGGAACCACGCGGGCTCCTTGGGCCGGTGCGGCGCCAGGAGG
CCTTCCATCTGTTGCTGCGCGGCCAGCCGGGAACCGCTCAACTCGGCCATGCGCGGGCCGATCTCGGCGA
ACACCGCCCCCGCTTCGACGCTCTCCGGCGTGGTCCAGACCGCCACCGCGGCGCCGTCGTCCGCGACCCA
CACCTTGCCGATGTCGAGCCCGACGCGCGTGAGGAAGAGTTCTTGCAGCTCGGTGACCCGCTCGATGTGG
CGGTCCGGATCGACGGTGTGGCGCGTGGCGGGGTAGTCGGCGAACGCGGCGGCGAGGGTGCGTACGGCCC
TGGGGACGTCGTCGCGGGTGGCGAGGCGCACCGTGGGCTTGTACTCGGTCATGGGGCCAGGATTCTCCTC
GACGTCACCAGCCTGCTTCAGCAGGCTGAAGTTAGTAGCTCCACTGCCGTTCAGCTTGTGCCCCAGTTTG
CTAGGGAGGTCGCAGTATCTGGCCACTGCCACCTCGTGCTGCTCGACGTAGGTCTCGTTGTTGGCCTCCT
TGATTCTTTCCAGTCTGTAGTCCACATAGTAGACGCCAGGCATCTTGAGGTTCTTAGCGGGTTTCTTGGA
TCTATATGTGGTCTTGATGTTTGCGATCAGATGGCTCCCGCCCACGAGCTTCAGGGCCATGTCGTTTCTG
CCTTCCAGGCCGCCGTCAGCGGGGTACAGCGTCTCGGTGAAGGCCTCCCAGCCGAGTGTTTTCTTCTGCA
TCACAGGGCCGTTGGATGTGAAGTTCACCCCTCTGATCTTGACGTTGTAGATGAGGCAGCCGTCCTGGAG
GCTGGTGTCCTGGGTAGCGGTCAGCACGCCCCCGTCTTCGTATGTGGTGACTCTCTCCCATGTGAAGCCC
TCAGGGAAGGACTGCTTGAAGAAGTCGGGGATGCCCTGGGTGTGGTTGATGAAGGTCTTGCTGCCGTAGA
GGAAGCTAGTAGCCAGGATGTCGAAGGCGAAGGGGAGAGGGCCGCCCTCGACCACCTTGATTCTCATGGT
CTGGGTGCCCTCGTAGGGCTTGCCTTCGCCCTCGGATGTGCACTTGAAGTGATGGTTGTCCACGGTGCCC
TCCATGTACAGCTTCATGTGCATGTTCTCCTTAATCAGCTCGCTCATGGTGGCCTCAGGTGCAGAGGTTT
CTACAGGGAAAGAGAGAAAGGCTACAGTTAGTTTGCTGTGATGATGCTAAGTGCCGAGGTCAGATGTCTA
TGGATTGTACACGGAATCCCAACGCAGGAACCAAAAAACACTCACCCAAAAAAATGGCGCTAAGGCCGAG
AGAAAGGCGAAGTTCCGTCTACGGCTATATACCTTGAAACAGGGGCGGCAGAAGTGACGCAACGCGGTTG
CGCGGACGGCTTCCTGTGTTTTCATTGGTCGAAGCGTTCTGCGCGTGCGCAGAGATTCCCCAGGGAAGGC
GGGCCCTCTTCCGAATGTCCAATCCGGACATTCTTCCGGTTGGACCTCCGCGGTCAGCGCTGTGCCCGGC
GAGAGATCACGTGGGGCGCGGAGGCGGTGCTGCTGGGGCACGGCCGTCCAGCCTCGGCGGCCATATTTTT
GAGGGGCTGTTCATCTCGTTCACACGCTCTGTCCGCCATGTTTGTGAGTGGAAGCGCCATTACCCCTTCA
AGCGACTGAAGGCTGCAGGGCCTCTGGTGGCCCGCATGGGGAGACCAGACCCGCCAGGCCCGCCTTTCCG
CACTCAGTCCGGGCTTACTTTATTTTGTGAGACAGGGTCTCGCCTAGAGGCTCCGGTGCCCGTCAGTGGG
CAGAGCGCACATCGCCCACAGTCCCCGAGAAGTTGGGGGGAGGGGTCGGCAATTGAACCGGTGCCTAGAG
AAGGTGGCGCGGGGTAAACTGGGAAAGTGATGTCGTGTACTGGCTCCGCCTTTTTCCCGAGGGTGGGGGA
GAACCGTATATAAGTGCAGTAGTCGCCGTGAACGTTCTTTTTCGCAACGGGTTTGCCGCCAGAACACAGG
TAAGTGCCGTGTGTGGTTCCCGCGGGCCTGGCCTCTTTACGGGTTATGGCCCTTGCGTGCCTTGAATTAC
TTCCACGCCCCTGGCTGCAGTACGTGATTCTTGATCCCGAGCTTCGGGTTGGAAGTGGGTGGGAGAGTTC
GAGGCCTTGCGCTTAAGGAGCCCCTTCGCCTCGTGCTTGAGTTGAGGCCTGGCTTGGGCGCTGGGGCCGC
CGCGTGCGAATCTGGTGGCACCTTCGCGCCTGTCTCGCTGCTTTCGATAAGTCTCTAGCCATTTAAAATT
TTTGATGACCTGCTGCGACGCTTTTTTTCTGGCAAGATAGTCTTGTAAATGCGGGCCAAGATCTGCACAC
TGGTATTTCGGTTTTTGGGGCCGCGGGCGGCGACGGGGCCCGTGCGTCCCAGCGCACATGTTCGGCGAGG
CGGGGCCTGCGAGCGCGGCCACCGAGAATCGGACGGGGGTAGTCTCAAGCTGGCCGGCCTGCTCTGGTGC
CTGGCCTCGCGCCGCCGTGTATCGCCCCGCCCTGGGCGGCAAGGCTGGCCCGGTCGGCACCAGTTGCGTG
AGCGGAAAGATGGCCGCTTCCCGGCCCTGCTGCAGGGAGCTCAAAATGGAGGACGCGGCGCTCGGGAGAG
CGGGCGGGTGAGTCACCCACACAAAGGAAAAGGGCCTTTCCGTCCTCAGCCGTCGCTTCATGTGACTCCA
CGGAGTACCGGGCGCCGTCCAGGCACCTCGATTAGTTCTCGAGCTTTTGGAGTACGTCGTCTTTAGGTTG
GGGGGAGGGGTTTTATGCGATGGAGTTTCCCCATACTGAGTGGGTGGAGACTGAAGTTAGGCCAGCTTGG
CACTTGATGTAATTCTCCTTGGAATTTGCCCTTTTTGAGTTTGGATCTTGGTTCATTCTCAAGCCTCAGA
CAGTGGTTCAAAGTTTTTTTCTTCCATTTAAGGTGTCGTGAAAACTACCCCAAGCTGGCCTCTGGCCACC
ATGGAGACAGACACACTCCTGCTATGGGTACTGCTGCTCTGGGTTCCAGGTTCCACTGGTGACGGACGTG
GCGTTCCTCATATTGTTATGGTGGACGCCTACAAACGCTATAAATCGGGAGGTGGTTCAGGCTACACCAT
CGTGGAGCAGTACGAGAGAGCCGAGGCCAGACACAGCACCGCGGGAGGCGGTGGATCGGGAGGCGGTGGA
TCGGGAGGCGGTGGATCGGAACAAAAACTCATCTCAGAAGAGGATCTGAATGCTGTGGGCCAGGACACGC
AGGAGGTCATCGTGGTGCCACACTCCTTGCCCTTTAAGGTGGTGGTGATCTCAGCCATCCTGGCCCTGGT
GGTGCTCACCATCATCTCCCTTATCATCCTCATCATGCTTTGGCAGAAGAAGCCACGTTAGGTCAGGCCA
AGCTTGGGGATCAATTCTCTAGAGCTCGCTGATCAGCCTCGACTGTGCCTTCTAGTTGCCAGCCATCTGT
TGTTTGCCCCTCCCCCGTGCCTTCCTTGACCCTGGAAGGTGCCACTCCCACTGTCCTTTCCTAATAAAAT
GAGGAAATTGCATCGCATTGTCTGAGTAGGTGTCATTCTATTCTGGGGGGTGGGGTGGGGCAGGACAGCA
AGGGGGAGGATTGGGAAGACAATAGCAGGCATGCTGGGGATGCGGTGGGCTCTATGGCTTCTGAGGCGGA
AAGAACCAGCTGGGCCTACTAGATAGCGGACCCCTTACCGAAACATCGCCGCATTCTGCAGAGGAGTCGA
ACTTAGTGTATGTAAACTTCTGACCCACTGGAATTGTGATACAGTGAATTATAAGTGAAATAATCTGTCT
GTAAACAATTGTTGGAAAAATGACTTGTGTCATGCACAAAGTAGATGTCCTAACTGACTTGCCAAAACTA
TTGTTTGTTAACAAGAAATTTGTGGAGTAGTTGAAAAACGAGTTTTAATGACTCCAACTTAAGTGTATGT
AAACTTCCGACTTCAACTGTATAGGGATCCAATTTTAACAAAATATTAACGCTTACAATTTCCTGATGCG
GTATTTTCTCCTTACGCATCTGTGCGGTATTTCACACCGCATCAGGTGGCACTTTTCGGGGAAATGTGCG
CGGAACCCCTATTTGTTTATTTTTCTAAATACATTCAAATATGTATCCGCTCATGAGACAATAACCCTGA
TAAATGCTTCAATAATATTGAAAAAGGAAGAGTATGAGTATTCAACATTTCCGTGTCGCCCTTATTCCCT
TTTTTGCGGCATTTTGCCTTCCTGTTTTTGCTCACCCAGAAACGCTGGTGAAAGTAAAAGATGCTGAAGA
TCAGTTGGGTGCACGAGTGGGTTACATCGAACTGGATCTCAACAGCGGTAAGATCCTTGAGAGTTTTCGC
CCCGAAGAACGTTTTCCAATGATGAGCACTTTTAAAGTTCTGCTATGTGGCGCGGTATTATCCCGTATTG
ACGCCGGGCAAGAGCAACTCGGTCGCCGCATACACTATTCTCAGAATGACTTGGTTGAGTACTCACCAGT
CACAGAAAAGCATCTTACGGATGGCATGACAGTAAGAGAATTATGCAGTGCTGCCATAACCATGAGTGAT
AACACTGCGGCCAACTTACTTCTGACAACGATCGGAGGACCGAAGGAGCTAACCGCTTTTTTGCACAACA
TGGGGGATCATGTAACTCGCCTTGATCGTTGGGAACCGGAGCTGAATGAAGCCATACCAAACGACGAGCG
TGACACCACGATGCCTGTAGCAATGGCAACAACGTTGCGCAAACTATTAACTGGCGAACTACTTACTCTA
GCTTCCCGGCAACAATTAATAGACTGGATGGAGGCGGATAAAGTTGCAGGACCACTTCTGCGCTCGGCCC
TTCCGGCTGGCTGGTTTATTGCTGATAAATCTGGAGCCGGTGAGCGTGGGTCTCGCGGTATCATTGCAGC
ACTGGGGCCAGATGGTAAGCCCTCCCGTATCGTAGTTATCTACACGACGGGGAGTCAGGCAACTATGGAT
GAACGAAATAGACAGATCGCTGAGATAGGTGCCTCACTGATTAAGCATTGGTAACTGTCAGACCAAGTTT
ACTCATATATACTTTAGATTGATTTAAAACTTCATTTTTAATTTAAAAGGATCTAGGTGAAGATCCTTTT
TGATAATCTCATGACCAAAATCCCTTAACGTGAGTTTTCGTTCCACTGAGCGTCAGACCCCGTAGAAAAG
ATCAAAGGATCTTCTTGAGATCCTTTTTTTCTGCGCGTAATCTGCTGCTTGCAAACAAAAAAACCACCGC
TACCAGCGGTGGTTTGTTTGCCGGATCAAGAGCTACCAACTCTTTTTCCGAAGGTAACTGGCTTCAGCAG
AGCGCAGATACCAAATACTGTTCTTCTAGTGTAGCCGTAGTTAGGCCACCACTTCAAGAACTCTGTAGCA
CCGCCTACATACCTCGCTCTGCTAATCCTGTTACCAGTGGCTGCTGCCAGTGGCGATAAGTCGTGTCTTA
CCGGGTTGGACTCAAGACGATAGTTACCGGATAAGGCGCAGCGGTCGGGCTGAACGGGGGGTTCGTGCAC
ACAGCCCAGCTTGGAGCGAACGACCTACACCGAACTGAGATACCTACAGCGTGAGCTATGAGAAAGCGCC
ACGCTTCCCGAAGGGAGAAAGGCGGACAGGTATCCGGTAAGCGGCAGGGTCGGAACAGGAGAGCGCACGA
GGGAGCTTCCAGGGGGAAACGCCTGGTATCTTTATAGTCCTGTCGGGTTTCGCCACCTCTGACTTGAGCG
TCGATTTTTGTGATGCTCGTCAGGGGGGCGGAGCCTATGGAAA
